>Addgene plasmid #52403 | pJAF213 | addgene partial sequence | sequence record 82710 | CMV-F 5'-CGCAAATGGGCGGTAGGCGTG-3'
ACCGTCAGAATTAAGCTTGCGGCCGCGAATTCATCGATAGATCTGATATCGGTACCATGGGGAATGTCTT
TGAAAAGCTGTTTAAAAGCCTATTTGGGAAAAAGGAAATGCGGATTCTCATGGTGGGCTTAGATGCAGCT
GGCAAAACGACGATCTTGTACAAATTGAAGCTAGGAGAGATTGTGACAACCATCCCTACCATAGGTTTCA
ATGTGGAGACAGTAGAGTACAAAAACATCAGCTTCACAGTCTGGGATGTTGGTGGCCAGGACAAAATTAG
ACCTTTGTGGCGACATTACTTCCAGAACACTCAAGGTCTGATTTTCGTGGTTGACAGTAATGACCGAGAG
CGGGTCAATGAGGCCCGGGAAGAATTGACCAGAATGCTAGCAGAAGATGAGCTCAGAGATGCAGTCTTGT
TGGTGTTTGTAAACAAACAGGATCTTCCTAATGCTATGAATGCAGCAGAGATCACAGACAAGCTTGGCTT
ACACTCCCTTCGCCAGAGAAACTGGTACATTCAGGCTACCTGTGCGACCAGTGGAGATGGGCTTTACGAA
GGCCTGGACTGGCTCTCCAACCAGCTCAAAAACCAGAAGGCGGTACCAGTCGACTCTAGAGGATCCCGGG
CTGACTACAAAGACCATGACGGTGATTATAAAGATCATGACATCGACTACAAGGATGACGATGACAAGTA
GTGATCCCGGGTGGCATCCCTGTGACCCCTCCCCAGTGCCTCTCCTGGCCCTGGAAGTTGCCACTCCAGT
GCCCACCAGCCTTGTCCTAATAAAATTAAGTTGCATCATTTTGTCTGACTAGGTGTCCTTCTATAATATT
ATGGGGTGGAAGGGGGG
