[The description below was written by a language model from this plasmid's Addgene catalogue record.]
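Description:
pJAF213 is a mammalian expression plasmid that produces mouse Arf2 carrying a C-terminal Flag tag. It is built on the commercial p3XFLAG-CMV-14 backbone. As the backbone name indicates, this vector is designed to drive an inserted coding sequence from the cytomegalovirus immediate-early promoter and to fuse a triple Flag epitope to the carboxyl end of the encoded protein. The record itself lists only "Flag" as the tag and does not separately state the promoter. In bacteria the plasmid is maintained at high copy number and selected with ampicillin. In mammalian cells a neomycin resistance marker allows selection with G418, so stable lines can be derived as well as transient transfectants.

The insert is Arf2 from Mus musculus, a member of the ADP-ribosylation factor family of small GTPases that regulate membrane trafficking. Placing the epitope at the C terminus leaves the N terminus free, which matters for Arf proteins because they are generally N-terminally myristoylated. The Flag tag lets the expressed protein be detected or captured with anti-Flag antibodies, for example in immunoblotting, immunofluorescence localisation or immunoprecipitation.

The plasmid was deposited in connection with a study of whether Arf4 is needed for mammalian development and for ciliary assembly, which suggests it served to express a tagged related Arf family member in cultured cells. The record does not specify the exact experiments. No feature table or sequence annotation accompanies the entry, so details such as insert boundaries, linker sequences, polyadenylation signals and origins of replication are not documented here.
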