Addgene plasmid #52403: pJAF213
Purpose: Expresses Flag-tagged mouse Arf2
Depositing lab: Gregory Pazour. Depositing organization: University of Massachusetts, Worcester. Publication: Arf4 is required for Mammalian development but dispensable for ciliary assembly. Follit JA, San Agustin JT, Jonassen JA, Huang T, Rivera-Perez JA, Tremblay KD, Pazour GJ. PLoS Genet. 2014 Feb 20;10(2):e1004170. doi: 10.1371/journal.pgen.1004170. eCollection 2014 Feb. PubMed 24586199.
Backbone
  Vector backbone: p3XFLAG-CMV-14
  Backbone manufacturer: Sigma
  Vector type: Mammalian Expression
  Selectable markers: Neomycin (select with G418)
Growth in bacteria
  Bacterial resistance: Ampicillin, 100 μg/mL
  Growth temperature: 37°C
  Growth strain: DH5alpha
  Copy number: High Copy
Gene/Insert
  Gene/Insert name: Arf2
  Species: M. musculus (mouse)
  Entrez Gene: Arf2
  Tag / fusion protein: Flag (C terminal on insert)
Terms and licenses: Academic/Nonprofit Terms; Industry Terms: Not Available to Industry
How to cite: pJAF213 was a gift from Gregory Pazour (Addgene plasmid # 52403 ; http://n2t.net/addgene:52403 ; RRID:Addgene_52403)
